Addgene plasmid #77766: CSK gRNA (BRDN0001144968)
Purpose: 3rd generation lentiviral gRNA plasmid targeting human CSK
Depositing lab: John Doench & David Root. Depositing organization: Broad Institute. Publication: Optimized sgRNA design to maximize activity and minimize off-target effects of CRISPR-Cas9. Doench JG, Fusi N, Sullender M, Hegde M, Vaimberg EW, Donovan KF, Smith I, Tothova Z, Wilen C, Orchard R, Virgin HW, Listgarten J, Root DE. Nat Biotechnol. 2016 Jan 18. doi: 10.1038/nbt.3437. PubMed 26780180.
Backbone
  Vector backbone: lentiGuide-Puro
  Backbone manufacturer: Zhang Lab (Addgene plasmid # 52963)
  Vector type: Mammalian Expression, Lentiviral, CRISPR
  Selectable markers: Puromycin
Growth in bacteria
  Bacterial resistance: Ampicillin, 100 μg/mL
  Growth temperature: 37°C
  Growth strain: DH5alpha
  Copy number: High Copy
Gene/Insert
  Gene/Insert name: CSK (alt names: CSK; NM_001127190.1)
  gRNA/shRNA sequence: CATTAAACCAAAGGTCATGG
  Species: H. sapiens (human)
  Entrez Gene: CSK
  Promoter: hU6
  Cloning method: Unknown
  Sequencing primers: 5′ U6-F; 3′ pS2-R
Terms and licenses: Academic/Nonprofit Terms; Industry Terms: Not Available to Industry
Depositor comments: The gRNA was designed to target the following Genbank reference sequence(s): NM_001127190.1,NM_004383.2. Note that this plasmid does NOT contain Cas9. It should be used in conjunction with lentiCas9-Blast (Addgene #52962) or otherwise with cell lines already expressing Cas9. Browse the full kinome gRNA library at http://www.addgene.org/pooled-library/broadgpp-human-kinome/ or visit http://www.broadinstitute.org/rnai/public/ for detailed protocols and information.
How to cite: CSK gRNA (BRDN0001144968) was a gift from John Doench & David Root (Addgene plasmid # 77766 ; http://n2t.net/addgene:77766 ; RRID:Addgene_77766)
