[The description below was written by a language model from this plasmid's Addgene catalogue record and pLannotate feature annotations shown in this document.]
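Description:
CSK gRNA (BRDN0001144968) is a third-generation lentiviral guide RNA plasmid built on the lentiGuide-Puro backbone and designed to direct Streptococcus pyogenes Cas9 to the human CSK gene. It is about 8.3 kb. In bacteria it is propagated through a high-copy ColE1/pUC-type origin with ampicillin selection (AmpR). The backbone also retains an f1 origin, an SV40 origin and poly(A) signal, and remnants of lac and T7/T3 cloning-vector sequences.

The lentiviral transfer cassette begins with an RSV promoter fused to a truncated HIV-1 5' LTR, which makes genomic RNA production independent of Tat. This is followed by the Ψ packaging signal with a partial gag sequence, the Rev response element for Rev-dependent nuclear export, and a cPPT/CTS element that aids nuclear import of the viral genome. The cassette ends in a self-inactivating ΔU3 3' LTR.

Two expression units sit within this frame. A human U6 RNA polymerase III promoter drives the CSK-specific spacer joined to the SpCas9 gRNA scaffold. An EF-1α core promoter with its intron A drives puromycin N-acetyltransferase, so transduced mammalian cells can be selected with puromycin. A WPRE downstream of this gene enhances transcript expression.

The plasmid does not encode Cas9, so it must be paired with a separate Cas9 vector such as lentiCas9-Blast or used in cells that already express the nuclease. According to the record, the guide was designed against two CSK reference transcripts. It belongs to a human kinome gRNA collection associated with work on optimised sgRNA design, and it is suited to CSK knockout in individual or library-style experiments.
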