Features (pLannotate 1.2.2; 29 found; start..end, strand, type, name):
     14..80      +  CDS            small t antigen (fragment): SV40 (simian virus 40) small t antigen
    106..317     +  promoter       EF-1α core promoter: core promoter for human elongation factor EF-1α
    318..1256    +  intron         EF-1α intron A: intron upstream of the start codon of human EF-1α
   1278..1877    +  CDS            PuroR (fragment): puromycin N-acetyltransferase; pac from Streptomyces; confers resistance to puromycin
   1893..2481    +  misc_feature   WPRE: woodchuck hepatitis virus posttranscriptional regulatory element
   2532..2551    +  misc_feature   cPPT/CTS (fragment): central polypurine tract and central termination sequence of HIV-1
   2553..2786    +  LTR            3' LTR (ΔU3): self-inactivating 3' long terminal repeat (LTR) from HIV-1
   2864..2985    +  polyA_signal   SV40 poly(A) signal: SV40 polyadenylation signal
   3025..3160    +  rep_origin     SV40 ori: SV40 origin of replication
   3181..3199    -  promoter       T7 promoter: promoter for bacteriophage T7 RNA polymerase
   3207..3362    +  CDS            lacZα (fragment): LacZα fragment of β-galactosidase; lacZ fragment
   3367..3795    +  rep_origin     f1 ori (sequence partly withheld): f1 bacteriophage origin of replication; arrow indicates direction of (+) strand synthesis
   3848..3952    +  promoter       AmpR promoter: bla
   3953..4813    +  CDS            AmpR: β-lactamase; bla; confers resistance to ampicillin, carbenicillin, and related antibiotics
   4984..5572    +  rep_origin     ori: high-copy-number ColE1/pMB1/pBR322/pUC origin of replication
   5755..5847    +  CDS            lacI (fragment): lac repressor; lacI; The lac repressor binds to the lac operator to inhibit transcription in E. coli. This inhibition can be relieved by adding lactose or isopropyl-β-D-thiogalactopyranoside (IPTG).
   5860..5881    +  protein_bind   CAP binding site: CAP binding activates transcription in the presence of cAMP. E. coli catabolite activator protein
   5896..5926    +  promoter       lac promoter: promoter for the E. coli lac operon
   5934..5950    +  protein_bind   lac operator: The lac repressor binds to the lac operator to inhibit transcription in E. coli. This inhibition can be relieved by adding lactose or isopropyl-β-D-thiogalactopyranoside (IPTG). lac repressor encoded by lacI
   5995..6013    +  promoter       T3 promoter: promoter for bacteriophage T3 RNA polymerase
   6041..6267    +  promoter       RSV promoter: Rous sarcoma virus enhancer/promoter
   6268..6448    +  LTR            5' LTR (truncated): truncated 5' long terminal repeat (LTR) from HIV-1
   6495..6620    +  misc_feature   HIV-1 Ψ: packaging signal of human immunodeficiency virus type 1
   6604..6967    +  CDS            HIV-1 gag (fragment): gag protein from human immunodeficiency virus 1; gag
   7113..7346    +  misc_feature   RRE: The Rev response element (RRE) of HIV-1 allows for Rev-dependent mRNA export from the nucleus to the cytoplasm.
   7723..7749    +  CDS            Rev (fragment): human immunodeficiency virus 1 (HIV-1) Rev protein; rev; enhances nuclear export of unspliced and incompletely spliced viral mRNAs
   7753..7993    +  promoter       U6 promoter: RNA polymerase III promoter for human U6 snRNA
   8023..8098    +  misc_RNA       gRNA scaffold: guide RNA scaffold for the Streptococcus pyogenes CRISPR/Cas9 system
   8154..8271    +  misc_feature   cPPT/CTS: central polypurine tract and central termination sequence of HIV-1
>Addgene plasmid #77766 | CSK gRNA (BRDN0001144968) | addgene full sequence | sequence record 188376 | Addgene Assembled Sequence
CCCGGGTGCAAAGATGGATAAAGTTTTAAACAGAGAGGAATCTTTGCAGCTAATGGACCTTCTAGGTCTT
GAAAGGAGTGGGAATTGGCTCCGGTGCCCGTCAGTGGGCAGAGCGCACATCGCCCACAGTCCCCGAGAAG
TTGGGGGGAGGGGTCGGCAATTGATCCGGTGCCTAGAGAAGGTGGCGCGGGGTAAACTGGGAAAGTGATG
TCGTGTACTGGCTCCGCCTTTTTCCCGAGGGTGGGGGAGAACCGTATATAAGTGCAGTAGTCGCCGTGAA
CGTTCTTTTTCGCAACGGGTTTGCCGCCAGAACACAGGTAAGTGCCGTGTGTGGTTCCCGCGGGCCTGGC
CTCTTTACGGGTTATGGCCCTTGCGTGCCTTGAATTACTTCCACCTGGCTGCAGTACGTGATTCTTGATC
CCGAGCTTCGGGTTGGAAGTGGGTGGGAGAGTTCGAGGCCTTGCGCTTAAGGAGCCCCTTCGCCTCGTGC
TTGAGTTGAGGCCTGGCCTGGGCGCTGGGGCCGCCGCGTGCGAATCTGGTGGCACCTTCGCGCCTGTCTC
GCTGCTTTCGATAAGTCTCTAGCCATTTAAAATTTTTGATGACCTGCTGCGACGCTTTTTTTCTGGCAAG
ATAGTCTTGTAAATGCGGGCCAAGATCTGCACACTGGTATTTCGGTTTTTGGGGCCGCGGGCGGCGACGG
GGCCCGTGCGTCCCAGCGCACATGTTCGGCGAGGCGGGGCCTGCGAGCGCGGCCACCGAGAATCGGACGG
GGGTAGTCTCAAGCTGGCCGGCCTGCTCTGGTGCCTGGCCTCGCGCCGCCGTGTATCGCCCCGCCCTGGG
CGGCAAGGCTGGCCCGGTCGGCACCAGTTGCGTGAGCGGAAAGATGGCCGCTTCCCGGCCCTGCTGCAGG
GAGCTCAAAATGGAGGACGCGGCGCTCGGGAGAGCGGGCGGGTGAGTCACCCACACAAAGGAAAAGGGCC
TTTCCGTCCTCAGCCGTCGCTTCATGTGACTCCACGGAGTACCGGGCGCCGTCCAGGCACCTCGATTAGT
TCTCGAGCTTTTGGAGTACGTCGTCTTTAGGTTGGGGGGAGGGGTTTTATGCGATGGAGTTTCCCCACAC
TGAGTGGGTGGAGACTGAAGTTAGGCCAGCTTGGCACTTGATGTAATTCTCCTTGGAATTTGCCCTTTTT
GAGTTTGGATCTTGGTTCATTCTCAAGCCTCAGACAGTGGTTCAAAGTTTTTTTCTTCCATTTCAGGTGT
CGTGACGTACGGCCACCATGACCGAGTACAAGCCCACGGTGCGCCTCGCCACCCGCGACGACGTCCCCAG
GGCCGTACGCACCCTCGCCGCCGCGTTCGCCGACTACCCCGCCACGCGCCACACCGTCGATCCGGACCGC
CACATCGAGCGGGTCACCGAGCTGCAAGAACTCTTCCTCACGCGCGTCGGGCTCGACATCGGCAAGGTGT
GGGTCGCGGACGACGGCGCCGCCGTGGCGGTCTGGACCACGCCGGAGAGCGTCGAAGCGGGGGCGGTGTT
CGCCGAGATCGGCCCGCGCATGGCCGAGTTGAGCGGTTCCCGGCTGGCCGCGCAGCAACAGATGGAAGGC
CTCCTGGCGCCGCACCGGCCCAAGGAGCCCGCGTGGTTCCTGGCCACCGTCGGAGTCTCGCCCGACCACC
AGGGCAAGGGTCTGGGCAGCGCCGTCGTGCTCCCCGGAGTGGAGGCGGCCGAGCGCGCCGGGGTGCCCGC
CTTCCTGGAGACCTCCGCGCCCCGCAACCTCCCCTTCTACGAGCGGCTCGGCTTCACCGTCACCGCCGAC
GTCGAGGTGCCCGAAGGACCGCGCACCTGGTGCATGACCCGCAAGCCCGGTGCCTGAACGCGTTAAGTCG
ACAATCAACCTCTGGATTACAAAATTTGTGAAAGATTGACTGGTATTCTTAACTATGTTGCTCCTTTTAC
GCTATGTGGATACGCTGCTTTAATGCCTTTGTATCATGCTATTGCTTCCCGTATGGCTTTCATTTTCTCC
TCCTTGTATAAATCCTGGTTGCTGTCTCTTTATGAGGAGTTGTGGCCCGTTGTCAGGCAACGTGGCGTGG
TGTGCACTGTGTTTGCTGACGCAACCCCCACTGGTTGGGGCATTGCCACCACCTGTCAGCTCCTTTCCGG
GACTTTCGCTTTCCCCCTCCCTATTGCCACGGCGGAACTCATCGCCGCCTGCCTTGCCCGCTGCTGGACA
GGGGCTCGGCTGTTGGGCACTGACAATTCCGTGGTGTTGTCGGGGAAATCATCGTCCTTTCCTTGGCTGC
TCGCCTGTGTTGCCACCTGGATTCTGCGCGGGACGTCCTTCTGCTACGTCCCTTCGGCCCTCAATCCAGC
GGACCTTCCTTCCCGCGGCCTGCTGCCGGCTCTGCGGCCTCTTCCGCGTCTTCGCCTTCGCCCTCAGACG
AGTCGGATCTCCCTTTGGGCCGCCTCCCCGCGTCGACTTTAAGACCAATGACTTACAAGGCAGCTGTAGA
TCTTAGCCACTTTTTAAAAGAAAAGGGGGGACTGGAAGGGCTAATTCACTCCCAACGAAGACAAGATCTG
CTTTTTGCTTGTACTGGGTCTCTCTGGTTAGACCAGATCTGAGCCTGGGAGCTCTCTGGCTAACTAGGGA
ACCCACTGCTTAAGCCTCAATAAAGCTTGCCTTGAGTGCTTCAAGTAGTGTGTGCCCGTCTGTTGTGTGA
CTCTGGTAACTAGAGATCCCTCAGACCCTTTTAGTCAGTGTGGAAAATCTCTAGCAGTACGTATAGTAGT
TCATGTCATCTTATTATTCAGTATTTATAACTTGCAAAGAAATGAATATCAGAGAGTGAGAGGAACTTGT
TTATTGCAGCTTATAATGGTTACAAATAAAGCAATAGCATCACAAATTTCACAAATAAAGCATTTTTTTC
ACTGCATTCTAGTTGTGGTTTGTCCAAACTCATCAATGTATCTTATCATGTCTGGCTCTAGCTATCCCGC
CCCTAACTCCGCCCATCCCGCCCCTAACTCCGCCCAGTTCCGCCCATTCTCCGCCCCATGGCTGACTAAT
TTTTTTTATTTATGCAGAGGCCGAGGCCGCCTCGGCCTCTGAGCTATTCCAGAAGTAGTGAGGAGGCTTT
TTTGGAGGCCTAGGGACGTACCCAATTCGCCCTATAGTGAGTCGTATTACGCGCGCTCACTGGCCGTCGT
TTTACAACGTCGTGACTGGGAAAACCCTGGCGTTACCCAACTTAATCGCCTTGCAGCACATCCCCCTTTC
GCCAGCTGGCGTAATAGCGAAGAGGCCCGCACCGATCGCCCTTCCCAACAGTTGCGCAGCCTGAATGGCG
AATGGG
[124 nt withheld, positions 3367-3490]
C
[91 nt withheld, positions 3492-3582]
A
[49 nt withheld, positions 3584-3632]
CCTTTGACGTTGGAGTCCACGTTCTTT
[37 nt withheld, positions 3660-3696]
ACCCTATCTCGGTCTATTCTTTTGATTTATAAGGGATTTTGCCGATTTCGGCCTATTGGTTAAAAAATGA
GCTGATTTAACAAAAATTTAACGCGAATTTTAACAAAATATTAACGCTTACAATTTAGGTGGCACTTTTC
GGGGAAATGTGCGCGGAACCCCTATTTGTTTATTTTTCTAAATACATTCAAATATGTATCCGCTCATGAG
ACAATAACCCTGATAAATGCTTCAATAATATTGAAAAAGGAAGAGTATGAGTATTCAACATTTCCGTGTC
GCCCTTATTCCCTTTTTTGCGGCATTTTGCCTTCCTGTTTTTGCTCACCCAGAAACGCTGGTGAAAGTAA
AAGATGCTGAAGATCAGTTGGGTGCACGAGTGGGTTACATCGAACTGGATCTCAACAGCGGTAAGATCCT
TGAGAGTTTTCGCCCCGAAGAACGTTTTCCAATGATGAGCACTTTTAAAGTTCTGCTATGTGGCGCGGTA
TTATCCCGTATTGACGCCGGGCAAGAGCAACTCGGTCGCCGCATACACTATTCTCAGAATGACTTGGTTG
AGTACTCACCAGTCACAGAAAAGCATCTTACGGATGGCATGACAGTAAGAGAATTATGCAGTGCTGCCAT
AACCATGAGTGATAACACTGCGGCCAACTTACTTCTGACAACGATCGGAGGACCGAAGGAGCTAACCGCT
TTTTTGCACAACATGGGGGATCATGTAACTCGCCTTGATCGTTGGGAACCGGAGCTGAATGAAGCCATAC
CAAACGACGAGCGTGACACCACGATGCCTGTAGCAATGGCAACAACGTTGCGCAAACTATTAACTGGCGA
ACTACTTACTCTAGCTTCCCGGCAACAATTAATAGACTGGATGGAGGCGGATAAAGTTGCAGGACCACTT
CTGCGCTCGGCCCTTCCGGCTGGCTGGTTTATTGCTGATAAATCTGGAGCCGGTGAGCGTGGGTCTCGCG
GTATCATTGCAGCACTGGGGCCAGATGGTAAGCCCTCCCGTATCGTAGTTATCTACACGACGGGGAGTCA
GGCAACTATGGATGAACGAAATAGACAGATCGCTGAGATAGGTGCCTCACTGATTAAGCATTGGTAACTG
TCAGACCAAGTTTACTCATATATACTTTAGATTGATTTAAAACTTCATTTTTAATTTAAAAGGATCTAGG
TGAAGATCCTTTTTGATAATCTCATGACCAAAATCCCTTAACGTGAGTTTTCGTTCCACTGAGCGTCAGA
CCCCGTAGAAAAGATCAAAGGATCTTCTTGAGATCCTTTTTTTCTGCGCGTAATCTGCTGCTTGCAAACA
AAAAAACCACCGCTACCAGCGGTGGTTTGTTTGCCGGATCAAGAGCTACCAACTCTTTTTCCGAAGGTAA
CTGGCTTCAGCAGAGCGCAGATACCAAATACTGTTCTTCTAGTGTAGCCGTAGTTAGGCCACCACTTCAA
GAACTCTGTAGCACCGCCTACATACCTCGCTCTGCTAATCCTGTTACCAGTGGCTGCTGCCAGTGGCGAT
AAGTCGTGTCTTACCGGGTTGGACTCAAGACGATAGTTACCGGATAAGGCGCAGCGGTCGGGCTGAACGG
GGGGTTCGTGCACACAGCCCAGCTTGGAGCGAACGACCTACACCGAACTGAGATACCTACAGCGTGAGCT
ATGAGAAAGCGCCACGCTTCCCGAAGGGAGAAAGGCGGACAGGTATCCGGTAAGCGGCAGGGTCGGAACA
GGAGAGCGCACGAGGGAGCTTCCAGGGGGAAACGCCTGGTATCTTTATAGTCCTGTCGGGTTTCGCCACC
TCTGACTTGAGCGTCGATTTTTGTGATGCTCGTCAGGGGGGCGGAGCCTATGGAAAAACGCCAGCAACGC
GGCCTTTTTACGGTTCCTGGCCTTTTGCTGGCCTTTTGCTCACATGTTCTTTCCTGCGTTATCCCCTGAT
TCTGTGGATAACCGTATTACCGCCTTTGAGTGAGCTGATACCGCTCGCCGCAGCCGAACGACCGAGCGCA
GCGAGTCAGTGAGCGAGGAAGCGGAAGAGCGCCCAATACGCAAACCGCCTCTCCCCGCGCGTTGGCCGAT
TCATTAATGCAGCTGGCACGACAGGTTTCCCGACTGGAAAGCGGGCAGTGAGCGCAACGCAATTAATGTG
AGTTAGCTCACTCATTAGGCACCCCAGGCTTTACACTTTATGCTTCCGGCTCGTATGTTGTGTGGAATTG
TGAGCGGATAACAATTTCACACAGGAAACAGCTATGACCATGATTACGCCAAGCGCGCAATTAACCCTCA
CTAAAGGGAACAAAAGCTGGAGCTGCAAGCTTAATGTAGTCTTATGCAATACTCTTGTAGTCTTGCAACA
TGGTAACGATGAGTTAGCAACATGCCTTACAAGGAGAGAAAAAGCACCGTGCATGCCGATTGGTGGAAGT
AAGGTGGTACGATCGTGCCTTATTAGGAAGGCAACAGACGGGTCTGACATGGATTGGACGAACCACTGAA
TTGCCGCATTGCAGAGATATTGTATTTAAGTGCCTAGCTCGATACATAAACGGGTCTCTCTGGTTAGACC
AGATCTGAGCCTGGGAGCTCTCTGGCTAACTAGGGAACCCACTGCTTAAGCCTCAATAAAGCTTGCCTTG
AGTGCTTCAAGTAGTGTGTGCCCGTCTGTTGTGTGACTCTGGTAACTAGAGATCCCTCAGACCCTTTTAG
TCAGTGTGGAAAATCTCTAGCAGTGGCGCCCGAACAGGGACTTGAAAGCGAAAGGGAAACCAGAGGAGCT
CTCTCGACGCAGGACTCGGCTTGCTGAAGCGCGCACGGCAAGAGGCGAGGGGCGGCGACTGGTGAGTACG
CCAAAAATTTTGACTAGCGGAGGCTAGAAGGAGAGAGATGGGTGCGAGAGCGTCAGTATTAAGCGGGGGA
GAATTAGATCGCGATGGGAAAAAATTCGGTTAAGGCCAGGGGGAAAGAAAAAATATAAATTAAAACATAT
AGTATGGGCAAGCAGGGAGCTAGAACGATTCGCAGTTAATCCTGGCCTGTTAGAAACATCAGAAGGCTGT
AGACAAATACTGGGACAGCTACAACCATCCCTTCAGACAGGATCAGAAGAACTTAGATCATTATATAATA
CAGTAGCAACCCTCTATTGTGTGCATCAAAGGATAGAGATAAAAGACACCAAGGAAGCTTTAGACAAGAT
AGAGGAAGAGCAAAACAAAAGTAAGACCACCGCACAGCAAGCGGCCGCTGATCTTCAGACCTGGAGGAGG
AGATATGAGGGACAATTGGAGAAGTGAATTATATAAATATAAAGTAGTAAAAATTGAACCATTAGGAGTA
GCACCCACCAAGGCAAAGAGAAGAGTGGTGCAGAGAGAAAAAAGAGCAGTGGGAATAGGAGCTTTGTTCC
TTGGGTTCTTGGGAGCAGCAGGAAGCACTATGGGCGCAGCGTCAATGACGCTGACGGTACAGGCCAGACA
ATTATTGTCTGGTATAGTGCAGCAGCAGAACAATTTGCTGAGGGCTATTGAGGCGCAACAGCATCTGTTG
CAACTCACAGTCTGGGGCATCAAGCAGCTCCAGGCAAGAATCCTGGCTGTGGAAAGATACCTAAAGGATC
AACAGCTCCTGGGGATTTGGGGTTGCTCTGGAAAACTCATTTGCACCACTGCTGTGCCTTGGAATGCTAG
TTGGAGTAATAAATCTCTGGAACAGATTTGGAATCACACGACCTGGATGGAGTGGGACAGAGAAATTAAC
AATTACACAAGCTTAATACACTCCTTAATTGAAGAATCGCAAAACCAGCAAGAAAAGAATGAACAAGAAT
TATTGGAATTAGATAAATGGGCAAGTTTGTGGAATTGGTTTAACATAACAAATTGGCTGTGGTATATAAA
ATTATTCATAATGATAGTAGGAGGCTTGGTAGGTTTAAGAATAGTTTTTGCTGTACTTTCTATAGTGAAT
AGAGTTAGGCAGGGATATTCACCATTATCGTTTCAGACCCACCTCCCAACCCCGAGGGGACCCAGAGAGG
GCCTATTTCCCATGATTCCTTCATATTTGCATATACGATACAAGGCTGTTAGAGAGATAATTAGAATTAA
TTTGACTGTAAACACAAAGATATTAGTACAAAATACGTGACGTAGAAAGTAATAATTTCTTGGGTAGTTT
GCAGTTTTAAAATTATGTTTTAAAATGGACTATCATATGCTTACCGTAACTTGAAAGTATTTCGATTTCT
TGGCTTTATATATCTTGTGGAAAGGACGAAACACCGCATTAAACCAAAGGTCATGGGTTTTAGAGCTAGA
AATAGCAAGTTAAAATAAGGCTAGTCCGTTATCAACTTGAAAAAGTGGCACCGAGTCGGTGCTTTTTTAA
GCTTGGCGTAACTAGATCTTGAGACAAATGGCAGTATTCATCCACAATTTTAAAAGAAAAGGGGGGATTG
GGGGGTACAGTGCAGGGGAAAGAATAGTAGACATAATAGCAACAGACATACAAACTAAAGAATTACAAAA
ACAAATTACAAAAATTCAAAATTTTCGGGTTTATTACAGGGACAGCAGAGATCCACTTTGGCGCCGGCTC
GAGGGGG
