>Addgene plasmid #77766 | CSK gRNA (BRDN0001144968) | depositor partial sequence | sequence record 145226 | Target Sequence
CATTAAACCAAAGGTCATGG
