>Addgene plasmid #77766 | CSK gRNA (BRDN0001144968) | addgene partial sequence | sequence record 188375 | hU6-F
GTAGAAAGTAATAATTTCTTGGGTAGTTTGCAGTTTTAAAATTATGTTTTAAAATGGACTATCATATGCT
TACCGTAACTTGAAAGTATTTCGATTTCTTGGCTTTATATATCTTGTGGAAAGGACGAAACACCGCATTA
AACCAAAGGTCATGGGTTTTAGAGCTAGAAATAGCAAGTTAAAATAAGGCTAGTCCGTTATCAACTTGAA
AAAGTGGCACCGAGTCGGTGCTTTTTTAAGCTTGGCGTAACTAGATCTTGAGACAAATGGCAGTATTCAT
CCACAATTTTAAAAGAAAAGGGGGGATTGGGGGGTACAGTGCAGGGGAAAGAATAGTAGACATAATAGCA
ACAGACATACAAACTAAAGAATTACAAAAACAAATTACAAAAATTCAAAATTTTCGGGTTTATTACAGGG
ACAGCAGAGATCCACTTTGGCGCCGGCTCGAGGGGGCCCGGGTGCAAAGATGGATAAAGTTTTAAACAGA
GAGGAATCTTTGCAGCTAATGGACCTTCTAGGTCTTGAAAGGAGTGGGAATTGGCTCCGGTGCCCGTCAG
TGGGCAGAGC
